Addgene plasmid #145809: pAID5.1-C
Purpose: (Empty Backbone) An all-in-one bicistronic plasmid for controlling protein degradation by AID technology
Depositing lab: Masato Kanemaki. Depositing organization: National Institute of Genetics. Publication: Constructing Auxin-Inducible Degron Mutants Using an All-in-One Vector. Yesbolatova A, Saito Y, Kanemaki MT. Pharmaceuticals (Basel). 2020 May 23;13(5). pii: ph13050103. doi: 10.3390/ph13050103. PubMed 32456235.
Backbone
  Vector backbone: pT2AL200R175-CAGGS-EGFP
  Vector type: Mammalian Expression
  Selectable markers: Puromycin
  Tag / fusion protein: mAID (C terminal on insert)
Growth in bacteria
  Bacterial resistance: Ampicillin, 100 μg/mL
  Growth temperature: 37°C
  Growth strain: DH5alpha
  Copy number: High Copy
Terms and licenses: Academic/Nonprofit Terms; Industry Terms: Not Available to Industry
How to cite: pAID5.1-C was a gift from Masato Kanemaki (Addgene plasmid # 145809 ; http://n2t.net/addgene:145809 ; RRID:Addgene_145809)
