[The description below was written by a language model from this plasmid's Addgene catalogue record and pLannotate feature annotations shown in this document.]
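Description:
pAID5.1-C is an empty mammalian expression backbone for auxin-inducible degron (AID) experiments, built on pT2AL200R175-CAGGS-EGFP and described as an all-in-one bicistronic plasmid for controlling protein degradation. In bacteria it is maintained as a high-copy plasmid through a ColE1/pUC-type origin with ampicillin selection from AmpR. It also retains typical cloning-vector remnants: an f1 origin, lacZα and lacI fragments, lac promoter/operator, and T7 and T3 promoters.

The main expression unit is driven by a CAG-type promoter, composed of the CMV enhancer, chicken β-actin promoter and chimeric β-actin/β-globin intron. Downstream lies a coding sequence matching rice (Oryza sativa) TIR1, the auxin-receptor F-box protein. This is followed by a multiple cloning site, the mini-AID degron derived from Arabidopsis IAA17, a short fragment annotated as SV40 large T antigen, and an SV40 polyadenylation signal. A gene of interest cloned into the MCS therefore acquires a C-terminal mAID tag and is co-expressed with TIR1 from one transcript. The element linking the two cistrons is not annotated in the feature table, so its nature is not stated in the record. When auxin is added, TIR1 recognises the mAID tag and directs the fusion protein to rapid proteasomal degradation.

A separate PGK promoter–PuroR–PGK poly(A) cassette allows puromycin selection of transfected mammalian cells. It is flanked by two loxP sites in the same orientation, so Cre recombinase could excise the marker. The backbone name suggests a Tol2 transposon vector, but no transposon arms are annotated. The plasmid is typically used to generate conditional degron mutants of a protein of interest from a single vector.
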