Features (pLannotate 1.2.2; 24 found; start..end, strand, type, name):
      7..462     -  rep_origin     f1 ori (sequence partly withheld): f1 bacteriophage origin of replication; arrow indicates direction of (+) strand synthesis
    467..622     -  CDS            lacZα (fragment): LacZα fragment of β-galactosidase; lacZ fragment
    630..648     +  promoter       T7 promoter: promoter for bacteriophage T7 RNA polymerase
    884..917     +  protein_bind   loxP: Cre-mediated recombination occurs in the 8-bp core sequence (GCATACAT). Cre recombinase
    944..1396    -  polyA_signal   PGK poly(A) signal: mouse phosphoglycerate kinase 1 polyadenylation signal
   1474..2073    -  CDS            PuroR (fragment): puromycin N-acetyltransferase; pac from Streptomyces; confers resistance to puromycin
   2113..2612    -  promoter       PGK promoter: mouse phosphoglycerate kinase 1 promoter
   2673..2706    +  protein_bind   loxP: Cre-mediated recombination occurs in the 8-bp core sequence (GCATACAT). Cre recombinase
   2733..2854    -  polyA_signal   SV40 poly(A) signal: SV40 polyadenylation signal
   2877..2961    -  CDS            large T antigen (fragment): large T antigen from SV40 (simian virus 40)
   2975..3178    -  CDS            mini-AID: minimal degron from the auxin-responsive IAA17 protein of Arabidopsis thaliana (Kubota et al., 2013) acts as an auxin-inducible degron (AID) in the presence of TIR1
   3191..3247    -  misc_feature   MCS: multiple cloning site
   3320..5044    -  CDS            TIR1B_ORYSJ: Experimental evidence at transcript level: Swiss-Prot protein existence level 2. From Oryza sativa subsp. japonica (Rice).
   5116..6132    -  intron         chimeric intron: chimera between introns from chicken β-actin and rabbit β-globin
   6133..6410    -  promoter       chicken β-actin promoter: No description available
   6412..6791    -  enhancer       CMV enhancer: human cytomegalovirus immediate early enhancer
   7069..7087    -  promoter       T3 promoter: promoter for bacteriophage T3 RNA polymerase
   7132..7148    -  protein_bind   lac operator: The lac repressor binds to the lac operator to inhibit transcription in E. coli. This inhibition can be relieved by adding lactose or isopropyl-β-D-thiogalactopyranoside (IPTG). lac repressor encoded by lacI
   7156..7186    -  promoter       lac promoter: promoter for the E. coli lac operon
   7201..7222    -  protein_bind   CAP binding site: CAP binding activates transcription in the presence of cAMP. E. coli catabolite activator protein
   7235..7327    -  CDS            lacI (fragment): lac repressor; lacI; The lac repressor binds to the lac operator to inhibit transcription in E. coli. This inhibition can be relieved by adding lactose or isopropyl-β-D-thiogalactopyranoside (IPTG).
   7510..8098    -  rep_origin     ori: high-copy-number ColE1/pMB1/pBR322/pUC origin of replication
   8269..9129    -  CDS            AmpR: β-lactamase; bla; confers resistance to ampicillin, carbenicillin, and related antibiotics
   9130..9234    -  promoter       AmpR promoter: bla
>Addgene plasmid #145809 | pAID5.1-C | addgene full sequence | sequence record 298835 | Addgene NGS Result
CCACCTAAATTGTAAGCGTTAATATTTTGTTAAAATTCGCGTTAAATTTTTGTTAAATCAGCTCATTTTT
TAACCAATAGGCCGAAATCGGCAAAATCCCTTATAAATCAAAAGAATAGACCGAGATAGGGT
[37 nt withheld, positions 133-169]
AAAGAACGTGGACTCCAACGTCAAAGG
[49 nt withheld, positions 197-245]
T
[91 nt withheld, positions 247-337]
G
[52 nt withheld, positions 339-390]
NGGCGGGTGTGGT
[59 nt withheld, positions 404-462]
CCCATTCGCCATTCAGGCTGCGCAACTGTTGGGAAGGGCGATCGGTGCGGGCCTCTTCGCTATTACGCCA
GCTGGCGAAAGGGGGATGTGCTGCAAGGCGATTAAGTTGGGTAACGCCAGGGTTTTCCCAGTCACGACGT
TGTAAAACGACGGCCAGTGAGCGCGCGTAATACGACTCACTATAGGGCGAATTGGGTACCGGCATATGGT
TCTTGACAGAGGTGTAAAAAGTACTCAAAAATTTTACTCAAGTGAAAGTACAAGTACTTAGGGAAAATTT
TACTCAATTAAAAGTAAAAGTATCTGGCTAGAATCTTACTTGAGTAAAAGTAAAAAAGTACTCCATTAAA
ATTGTACTTGAGTATTAAGGAAGTAAAAGTAAAAGCAAGAAAGATCTTAGTGAACCTCTTCGAGGGACCT
AATAACTTCGTATAGCATACATTATACGAAGTTATATTAAGGGTTCCGGATCTCGACCAGCTTCTGATGG
AATTAGAACTTGGCAAAACAATACTGAGAATGAAGTGTATGTGGAACAGAGGCTGCTGATCTCGTTCTTC
AGGCTATGAAACTGACACATTTGGAAACCACAGTACTTAGAACCACAAAGTGGGAATCAAGAGAAAAACA
ATGATCCCACGAGAGATCTATAGATCTATAGATCATGAGTGGGAGGAATGAGCTGGCCCTTAATTTGGTT
TTGCTTGTTTAAATTATGATATCCAACTATGAAACATTATCATAAAGCAATAGTAAAGAGCCTTCAGTAA
AGAGCAGGCATTTATCTAATCCCACCCCACCCCCACCCCCGTAGCTCCAATCCTTCCATTCAAAATGTAG
GTACTCTGTTCTCACCCTTCTTAACAAAGTATGACAGGAAAAACTTCCATTTTAGTGGACATCTTTATTG
TTTAATAGATCATCAATTTCTGCATCCCGGGGATCTGATATCATCGATGCATGGGGTCGTGCGCTCCTTT
CGGTCGGGCGCTGCGGGTCGTGGGGCGGGCGTCAGGCACCGGGCTTGCGGGTCATGCACCAGGTGCGCGG
TCCTTCGGGCACCTCGACGTCGGCGGTGACGGTGAAGCCGAGCCGCTCGTAGAAGGGGAGGTTGTGGGGC
GCGGAGGTCTCCAGGAAGGCGGGCACCCCGGCGCGCTCGGCCGCCTCCACTCCGGGGAGCACGACGGCGC
TGCCCAGACCCTTGCCCTGGTGGTCGGGCGAGACGCCGACGGTGGCCAGGAACCACGCGGGCTCCTTGGG
CCGGTGCGGCGCCAGGAGGCCTTCCATCTGTTGCTGCGCGGCCAGCCGGGAACCGCTCAACTCGGCCATG
CGCGGGCCGATCTCGGCGAACACCGCCCCCGCTTCGACGCTCTCCGGCGTGGTCCAGACCGCCACCGCGG
CGCCGTCGTCCGCGACCCACACCTTGCCGATGTCGAGCCCGACGCGCGTGAGGAAGAGTTCTTGCAGCTC
GGTGACCCGCTCGATGTGGCGGTCCGGATCGACGGTGTGGCGCGTGGCGGGGTAGTCGGCGAACGCGGCG
GCGAGGGTGCGTACGGCCCTGGGGACGTCGTCGCGGGTGGCGAGGCGCACCGTGGGCTTGTACTCGGTCA
TGGTAAGCTTCAGCTGCTCGAGATCTAGATGGATGCAGGTCGAAAGGCCCGGAGATGAGGAAGAGGAGAA
CAGCGCGGCAGACGTGCGCTTTTGAAGCGTGCAGAATGCCGGGCCTCCGGAGGACCTTCGGGCGCCCGCC
CCGCCCCTGAGCCCGCCCCTGAGCCCGCCCCCGGACCCACCCCTTCCCAGCCTCTGAGCCCAGAAAGCGA
AGGAGCAAAGCTGCTATTGGCCGCTGCCCCAAAGGCCTACCCGCTTCCATTGCTCAGCGGTGCTGTCCAT
CTGCACGAGACTAGTGAGACGTGCTACTTCCATTTGTCACGTCCTGCACGACGCGAGCTGCGGGGCGGGG
GGGAACTTCCTGACTAGGGGAGGAGTAGAAGGTGGCGCGAAGGGGCCACCAAAGAACGGAGTCGGTTGGC
GCCTACCGGTGGATGTGGAATGTGTGCGAGGCCAGAGGCCACTTGTGTAGCGCCAAGTGCCCAGCGGGGC
TGCTAAAGCGCATGCTCCAGACTGCCTTGGGAAAAGCGCCTCCCCTACCCGGTAGAATTTCGAGGTCGAG
ATCCTAAGCTTGGCTGGACGTAAACTCCTCTTCAGACCTAATAACTTCGTATAGCATACATTATACGAAG
TTATATTAAGGGTTATTGAATATGATCGCTTAAGATACATTGATGAGTTTGGACAAACCACAACTAGAAT
GCAGTGAAAAAAATGCTTTATTTGTGAAATTTGTGATGCTATTGCTTTATTTGTAACCATTATAAGCTGC
AATAAACAAGTTAACAACAACAATTGCATTCATTTTATGTTTCAGGTTCAGGGGGAGGTGTGGGAGGTTT
TTTAAAGCAAGTAAAACCTCTACAAATGTGGTATGGCTGATTATGATCAGTTATCTAGATTATTTATACA
TCCTCAAATCGATTTTCCTCAAGTACGGTGCTCCGTCCATTGATACCTTCACGAACGCCGCCGCCTCCGG
GCCACCGCTTGATTTTTGGCAGGAAACCATCACGTTCTTCCGGTATGATCTCACCGGTGGCCATCCCACA
ACTTGTGCCTTGGCCGGAGGTTTGGCTGGATCTTTAGGACAAGCACTCTTCTCCTTGGCGCCTGCACCGG
ATCCCGGGCCCGCGGTACCGTCGACTGCAGAATTCGAAGCTTGAGCTCGAGATCTAGGTCCAGGGTTCTC
CTCCACGTCTCCAGCCTGCTTCAGCAGGCTGAAGTTAGTAGCTCCGCTTCCTGATCTCAGAATCTTCACA
AAGTTGGGAGCATCATCTCTTGCCCCTGCGGTGGTCCGATACACATACAGTTTCTCCACCTTTGGCAGGT
CGCCATGATTTTCCTCCATTTCGTTAGACCCGTCCCGCTCATTAATGACTTCCACGTTCAGCATAGGCAT
TTTACTAGCCAGGACCTGACAGCCCTTCAGAGTCACATTGCAACTAGACATCCACAGGCTCCTCATTGTC
TCGTATCTGGCAAAGTTTCCCAGCAGAGCGGCATCCCCGAAAGGGCTGTCCCGGATTTCCAGTTTTCGCA
GATTCTTACACCCGTTCATCACGTGCATCATGCCCTTATCGGAGTCTCCGGCAAATGCAATGCTCAGCAT
CTCCAGCTGCTTAGCATACTTGCCGATGTACATGAACACTTTGTCTGTCAGCAGGCCGGAAATGCTCAGC
CTCTGGAGTCCCTTGCACTCTCTCACGATAGCTCCAAACCCTTCATCCAGTGGCTGGGATGTGACCACGT
CGGGTTTGCCTGGTTCCAGAATACACAGCCGAAATCGGGTGAAATTAGGGCAGTTCTTGGCGACGGTCAC
CAGTGCAGCATTAGTCATCTGATGACAGAAATACAGCAGGCTGTTCAGCTTTGGGCATCCCAGTGAGACT
GCCACCAGGCCTTCCTCAGTGACAGCACTATATCCGGCCACGTAAAAATCAGATGGGAACACTCTCAGCT
CCTGGAGGTCCTTGCAGGAGCTGGCGACCACCTGGAGCCCCTTATCGGAAATACAGTCCAGCACCCACAG
TCGCTGGAGTTTCACGCAGCGTGAGATCATCTTTGTCAGATCACTGGCGTCCAGGGTTGGTGCATAGCTC
AGGTTCAGGCCTGTCAGCTGTGCACACAGAGGGTAGATAAAGCTCAGGCACACGGGTGAAGCATCCCAGA
ATCCTGACAGACTCCTCAGCATTTTACACTTCTCCAGGGCAGAAGTCAGTTTAAAGTAGGATTCTGTCTG
GAAATCGTCTGTCAGATTGCCGGTTCCCAGATCCTCCAGGTTAGGGGTTCTCAGCAGAATCTTAGCCAGA
GTGTCCACGCTCACGCTCCGGTTCAGCCGCAGAGACCTCAGGTTGGGGCTTCTTGAGACCAGCCGCTCCA
GGGACCCAGCATTCACTTCGCCTTTGATGCAGGCAAAGTTCAGGGACACCAGGCTGGTACATGAGTCTGG
GAAGCAAGACAGCCATCTGGGGCCTCTATCCTCCACTTCATTCTCCTGGAGGTCCAGCTCCCGCAGCAGC
TTACAGTGGGAGGCCACGGCTGCCAGTCCATCGGTGCTGAAGCCTTCGCAAGAAATCAGCACCAGTGCGC
GAAACCTAGGGAAGCTCCGAGCCAGCAGCTCCAGACTTTCGTCAGAGACCACCATTCGCTTCATGCGCAG
TTCCTCCAGTCCATGACAGCCGCGAGCGGCTGCCTCGATCCAAGGGCCGGCGTATCCTCCCCAATCAGGG
GGCACCAGGTTAAAGTCGGCGAAGTGGGGTTTCCCCTTGACGGTCAGTGCGCGCACATTTGGAAACCTAG
CGGCGACCCTGCCTGCTCTCACAGCATAGCAGTTGCCGACGAACACTCCTCTCCGGCTCAGGCGTTCGAT
CTCGTACCACACTTTGCAGACCAGGCTCACTGTGTTTCTATCTCTCTGTGCAGGCAGGAAGCTAAAAATG
TGTTCGACGACCTCTTCAGGAAAGTATGTCATGGTGGCAGCGCTTCGAGGAATTCTTTGCCAAAATGATG
AGACAGCACAATAACCAGCACGTTGCCCAGGAGCTGTAGGAAAAAGAAGAAGGCATGAACATGGTTAGCA
GAGGCTCTAGAGCCGCCGGTCACACGCCAGAAGCCGAACCCCGCCCTGCCCCGTCCCCCCCGAAGGCAGC
CGTCCCCCCGCGGACAGCCCCGAGGCTGGAGAGGGAGAAGGGGACGGCGGCGCGGCGACGCACGAAGGCC
CTCCCCGCCCATTTCCTTCCTGCCGGCGCCGCACCGCTTCGCCCCGCGCCCGCTAGAGGGGGTGCGGCGG
CGCCTCCCAGATTTCGGCTCCGCACAGATTTGGGACAAAGGAAGTCCCTGCGCCCTCTCGCACGATTACC
ATAAAAGGCAATGGCTGCGGCTCGCCGCGCCTCGACAGCCGCCGGCGCTCCGGGGGCCGCCGCGCCCCTC
CCCCGAGCCCYCCCCGGCCCGAGGCGGCCCCGCCCCGCCCGGCACCCCCACCTGCCGCCACCCCCCGCCC
GGCACGGCGAGCCCCGCGCCACGCCCCGTACGGAGCCCCGCACCCGAAGCCGGGCCGTGCTCAGCAACTC
GGGGAGGGGGGTGCAGGGGGGGTTGCAGCCCGACCGACGCGCCCACACCCCCTGCTCACCCCCCCACGCA
CACACCCCGCACGCAGCCTTTGTTCCCCTCGCAGCCCCCCCCGCACCGCGGGGCACCGCCCCCGGCCGCG
CTCCCCTCGCGCACACTGCGGAGCGCACAAAGCCCCGCGCCGCGCCCGCAGCGCTCACAGCCGCCGGGCA
GCGCGGAGCCGCACGCGGCGCTCCCCACGCACACACACACGCACGCACCCCCCGAGCCGCTCCCCCCGCA
CAAAGGGCCCTCCCGGAGCCCCTCAAGGCTTTCACGCAGCCACAGAAAAGAAACAAGCCGTCATTAAACC
AAGCGCTAATTACAGCCCGGAGGAGAAGGGCCGTCCCGCCCGCTCACCTGTGGGAGTAACGCGGTCAGTC
AGAGCCGGGGCGGGCGGCGCGAGGCGGCGGCGGAGCGGGGCACGGGGCGAAGGCAGCGCGCAGCGACTCC
CGCCCGCCGCGCGCTTCGCTTTTTATAGGGCCGCCGCCGCCGCCGCCTCGCCATAAAAGGAAACTTTCGG
AGCGCGCCGCTCTGATTGGCTGCCGCCGCACCTCTCCGCCTCGCCCCSCCCCSCCCCYCSCCCCSCCCCS
CCCCSCCYGGCGCGCGCCCCCCCCCCCCCCCCGCCCCCATCGCTGCACAAAATAATTAAAAAATAAATAA
ATACAAAATTGGGGGTGGGGAGGGGGGGGAGATGGGGAGAGTGAAGCAGAACGTGGGGCTCACCTCGACC
ATGGTAATAGCGATGACTAATACGTAGATGTACTGCCAAGTAGGAAAGTCCCATAAGGTCATGTACTGGG
CATAATGCCAGGCGGGCCATTTACCGTCATTGACGTCAATAGGGGGCGTACTTGGCATATGATACACTTG
ATGTACTGCCAAGTGGGCAGTTTACCGTAAATACTCCACCCATTGACGTCAATGGAAAGTCCCTATTGGC
GTTACTATGGGAACATACGTCATTATTGACGTCAATGGGCGGGGGTCGTTGGGCGGTCAGCCAGGCGGGC
CATTTACCGTAAGTTATGTAACGCGGAACTCCATATATGGGCTATGAACTAATGACCCCGTAATTGATTA
CTATTAATAACTAGTCAATAATCAATGTCGAGCATGCATCTAGAGGGCCCAAGTGATCTCCAAAAAATAA
GTACTTTTTGACTGTAAATAAAATTGTAAGGAGTAAAAAGTACTTTTTTTTCTAAAAAAATGTAATTAAG
TAAAAGTAAAAGTATTGATTTTTAATTGTACTCAAGTAAAGTAAAAATCCCCAAAAATAATACTTAAGTA
CAGTAATCAAGTAAAATTACTCAAGTACTTTACACCTCTGGTTCTTGACCCCCTACCTTCAGCAAGCCCA
GCAGATCCGAGCTCCAGCTTTTGTTCCCTTTAGTGAGGGTTAATTGCGCGCTTGGCGTAATCATGGTCAT
AGCTGTTTCCTGTGTGAAATTGTTATCCGCTCACAATTCCACACAACATACGAGCCGGAAGCATAAAGTG
TAAAGCCTGGGGTGCCTAATGAGTGAGCTAACTCACATTAATTGCGTTGCGCTCACTGCCCGCTTTCCAG
TCGGGAAACCTGTCGTGCCAGCTGCATTAATGAATCGGCCAACGCGCGGGGAGAGGCGGTTTGCGTATTG
GGCGCTCTTCCGCTTCCTCGCTCACTGACTCGCTGCGCTCGGTCGTTCGGCTGCGGCGAGCGGTATCAGC
TCACTCAAAGGCGGTAATACGGTTATCCACAGAATCAGGGGATAACGCAGGAAAGAACATGTGAGCAAAA
GGCCAGCAAAAGGCCAGGAACCGTAAAAAGGCCGCGTTGCTGGCGTTTTTCCATAGGCTCCGCCCCCCTG
ACGAGCATCACAAAAATCGACGCTCAAGTCAGAGGTGGCGAAACCCGACAGGACTATAAAGATACCAGGC
GTTTCCCCCTGGAAGCTCCCTCGTGCGCTCTCCTGTTCCGACCCTGCCGCTTACCGGATACCTGTCCGCC
TTTCTCCCTTCGGGAAGCGTGGCGCTTTCTCATAGCTCACGCTGTAGGTATCTCAGTTCGGTGTAGGTCG
TTCGCTCCAAGCTGGGCTGTGTGCACGAACCCCCCGTTCAGCCCGACCGCTGCGCCTTATCCGGTAACTA
TCGTCTTGAGTCCAACCCGGTAAGACACGACTTATCGCCACTGGCAGCAGCCACTGGTAACAGGATTAGC
AGAGCGAGGTATGTAGGCGGTGCTACAGAGTTCTTGAAGTGGTGGCCTAACTACGGCTACACTAGAAGAA
CAGTATTTGGTATCTGCGCTCTGCTGAAGCCAGTTACCTTCGGAAAAAGAGTTGGTAGCTCTTGATCCGG
CAAACAAACCACCGCTGGTAGCGGTGGTTTTTTTGTTTGCAAGCAGCAGATTACGCGCAGAAAAAAAGGA
TCTCAAGAAGATCCTTTGATCTTTTCTACGGGGTCTGACGCTCAGTGGAACGAAAACTCACGTTAAGGGA
TTTTGGTCATGAGATTATCAAAAAGGATCTTCACCTAGATCCTTTTAAATTAAAAATGAAGTTTTAAATC
AATCTAAAGTATATATGAGTAAACTTGGTCTGACAGTTACCAATGCTTAATCAGTGAGGCACCTATCTCA
GCGATCTGTCTATTTCGTTCATCCATAGTTGCCTGACTCCCCGTCGTGTAGATAACTACGATACGGGAGG
GCTTACCATCTGGCCCCAGTGCTGCAATGATACCGCGAGACCCACGCTCACCGGCTCCAGATTTATCAGC
AATAAACCAGCCAGCCGGAAGGGCCGAGCGCAGAAGTGGTCCTGCAACTTTATCCGCCTCCATCCAGTCT
ATTAATTGTTGCCGGGAAGCTAGAGTAAGTAGTTCGCCAGTTAATAGTTTGCGCAACGTTGTTGCCATTG
CTACAGGCATCGTGGTGTCACGCTCGTCGTTTGGTATGGCTTCATTCAGCTCCGGTTCCCAACGATCAAG
GCGAGTTACATGATCCCCCATGTTGTGCAAAAAAGCGGTTAGCTCCTTCGGTCCTCCGATCGTTGTCAGA
AGTAAGTTGGCCGCAGTGTTATCACTCATGGTTATGGCAGCACTGCATAATTCTCTTACTGTCATGCCAT
CCGTAAGATGCTTTTCTGTGACTGGTGAGTACTCAACCAAGTCATTCTGAGAATAGTGTATGCGGCGACC
GAGTTGCTCTTGCCCGGCGTCAATACGGGATAATACCGCGCCACATAGCAGAACTTTAAAAGTGCTCATC
ATTGGAAAACGTTCTTCGGGGCGAAAACTCTCAAGGATCTTACCGCTGTTGAGATCCAGTTCGATGTAAC
CCACTCGTGCACCCAACTGATCTTCAGCATCTTTTACTTTCACCAGCGTTTCTGGGTGAGCAAAAACAGG
AAGGCAAAATGCCGCAAAAAAGGGAATAAGGGCGACACGGAAATGTTGAATACTCATACTCTTCCTTTTT
CAATATTATTGAAGCATTTATCAGGGTTATTGTCTCATGAGCGGATACATATTTGAATGTATTTAGAAAA
ATAAACAAATAGGGGTTCCGCGCACATTTCCCCGAAAAGTG
